>Addgene plasmid #57340 | mEos2-Actin-C-18 | depositor partial sequence | sequence record 88475 | insert sequence
TGACGTCAGATCCGCTAGCGCTACCGGTCGCCACCATGAGTGCGATTAAGCCAGACATGAAGATCAAACT
CCGTATGGAAGGCAACGTAAACGGGCACCACTTTGTGATCGACGGAGATGGTACAGGCAAGCCTTTTGAG
GGAAAACAGAGTATGGATCTTGAAGTCAAAGAGGGCGGACCTCTGCCTTTTGCCTTTGATATCCTGACCA
CTGCATTCCATTACGGCAACAGGGTATTCGCCAAATATCCAGACAACATACAAGACTATTTTAAGCAGTC
GTTTCCTAAGGGGTATTCGTGGGAACGAAGCTTGACTTTCGAAGACGGGGGCATTTGCATTGCCAGAAAC
GACATAACAATGGAAGGGGACACTTTCTATAATAAAGTTCGATTTTATGGTACCAACTTTCCCGCCAATG
GTCCAGTTATGCAGAAGAAGACGCTGAAATGGGAGCCCTCCACTGAGAAAATGTATGTGCGTGATGGAGT
GCTGACGGGTGATATTCATATGGCTTTGTTGCTTGAAGGAAATGCCCATTACCGATGTGACTTCAGAACT
ACTTACAAAGCTAAGGAGAAGGGTGTCAAGTTACCAGGCTACCACTTTGTGGACCACTGCATTGAGATTT
TAAGCCATGACAAAGATTACAACAAGGTTAAGCTGTATGAGCATGCTGTTGCTCATTCTGGATTGCCTGA
CAATGCCAGACGATCCGGACTCAGATCTGGCAGCGGTGGAGGCAGCGCATCCGGCGGAAGCGGAAGCGAT
GATGATATCGCCGCGCTCGTCGTCGACAACGGCTCCGGCATGTGCAAGGCCGGCTTCGCGGGCGACGATG
CCCCCCGGGCCGTCTTCCCCTCCATCGTGGGGCGCCCCAGGCACCAGGGCGTGATGGTGGGCATGGGTCA
GAAGGATTCCTATGTGGGCGACGAGGCCCAGAGCAAGAGAGGCATCCTCACCCTGAAGTACCCCATCGAG
CACGGCATCGTCACCAACTGGGACGACATGGAGAAAATCTGGCACCACACCTTCTACAATGAGCTGCGTG
TGGCTCCCGAGGAGCACCCCGTGCTGCTGACCGAGGCCCCCCTGAACCCCAAGGCCAACCGCGAGAAGAT
GACCCAGATCATGTTTGAGACCTTCAACACCCCAGCCATGTACGTTGCTATCCAGGCTGTGCTATCCCTG
TACGCCTCTGGCCGTACCACTGGCATCGTGATGGACTCCGGTGACGGGGTCACCCACACTGTGCCCATCT
ACGAGGGGTATGCCCTCCCCCATGCCATCCTGCGTCTGGACCTGGCTGGCCGGGACCTGACTGACTACCT
CATGAAGATCCTCACCGAGCGCGGCTACAGCTTCACCACCACGGCCGAGCGGGAAATCGTGCGTGACATT
AAGGAGAAGCTGTGCTACGTCGCCCTGGACTTCGAGCAAGAGATGGCCACGGCTGCTTCCAGCTCCTCCC
TGGAGAAGAGCTACGAGCTGCCTGACGGCCAGGTCATCACCATTGGCAATGAGCGGTTCCGCTGCCCTGA
GGCACTCTTCCAGCCTTCCTTCCTGGGCATGGAGTCCTGTGGCATCCACGAAACTACCTTCAACTCCATC
ATGAAGTGTGACGTGGACATCCGCAAAGACCTGTACGCCAACACAGTGCTGTCTGGCGGCACCACCATGT
ACCCTGGCATTGCCGACAGGATGCAGAAGGAGATCACTGCCCTGGCACCCAGCACAATGAAGATCAAGAT
CATTGCTCCTCCTGAGCGCAAGTACTCCGTGTGGATCGGCGGCTCCATCCTGGCCTCGCTGTCCACCTTC
CAGCAGATGTGGATCAGCAAGCAGGAGTATGACGAGTCCGGCCCCTCCATCGTCCACCGCAAATGCTTCT
AGGGATCCACCGGATCTAGATAACTGATCATAATCAGCCATACCACATT
