>Addgene plasmid #57340 | mEos2-Actin-C-18 | addgene partial sequence | sequence record 109481 | CMV-F 5'-CGCAAATGGGCGGTAGGCGTG-3'
ATCCGCTAGCGCTACCGGTCGCCACCATGAGTGCGATTAAGCCAGACATGAAGATCAAACTCCGTATGGA
AGGCAACGTAAACGGGCACCACTTTGTGATCGACGGAGATGGTACAGGCAAGCCTTTTGAGGGAAAACAG
AGTATGGATCTTGAAGTCAAAGAGGGCGGACCTCTGCCTTTTGCCTTTGATATCCTGACCACTGCATTCC
ATTACGGCAACAGGGTATTCGCCAAATATCCAGACAACATACAAGACTATTTTAAGCAGTCGTTTCCTAA
GGGGTATTCGTGGGAACGAAGCTTGACTTTCGAAGACGGGGGCATTTGCATTGCCAGAAACGACATAACA
ATGGAAGGGGACACTTTCTATAATAAAGTTCGATTTTATGGTACCAACTTTCCCGCCAATGGTCCAGTTA
TGCAGAAGAAGACGCTGAAATGGGAGCCCTCCACTGAGAAAATGTATGTGCGTGATGGAGTGCTGACGGG
TGATATTCATATGGCTTTGTTGCTTGAAGGAAATGCCCATTACCGATGTGACTTCAGAACTACTTACAAA
GCTAAGGAGAAGGGTGTCAAGTTACCAGGCTACCACTTTGTGGACCACTGCATTGAGATTTTAAGCCATG
ACAAAGATTACAACAAGGTTAAGCTGTATGAGCATGCTGTTGCTCATTCTGGATTGCCTGACAATGCCAG
ACGATCCGGACTCAGATCTGGCAGCGGTGGAGGCAGCGCATCCGGCGGAAGCGGAAGCGATGATGATATC
GCCGCGCTCGTCGTCGACAACGGCTCCGGCATGTGCAAGGCCGGCTTCGCGGGCGACGATGCCCCCCGGG
CCGTCTTCCCCTCCATCGTGGGGCGCCCCAGGCACCAGGGCGTGATGGTGGGCATGGGTCAGAAGGATTC
CTATGTG
