[The description below was written by a language model from this plasmid's Addgene catalogue record.]
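Description:
mEos2-Actin-C-18 is a mammalian expression plasmid built on the mEos2-C1 backbone (about 4.75 kb without insert), a C1-style fusion vector in which the fluorescent protein sits upstream of the cloning site. It is maintained as a high-copy plasmid in E. coli under kanamycin selection, and it carries a neomycin resistance marker so that transfected mammalian cells can be selected with G418. The record does not include a feature table, so details such as the origin of replication and the promoter driving the resistance marker are not stated. The use of an SV40 polyA reverse sequencing primer suggests that an SV40 polyadenylation signal lies downstream of the insert.

The payload is human beta-actin (ACTB), expressed from the CMV promoter as a fusion with mEos2 at its N terminus. The "18" in the name probably indicates the length of the linker between the two proteins, but the record does not confirm this. mEos2 is a monomeric green-to-red photoconvertible fluorescent protein. The listed spectra reflect its two states, with excitation/emission of 505/516 nm for the green form and 569/581 nm for the red form after photoconversion. Because the fusion incorporates into the actin cytoskeleton, the construct serves as a localization marker for actin filaments in mammalian cells. Photoconversion makes it suitable for optical highlighting and tracking of selected actin populations, and proteins of this class are commonly used in single-molecule localization microscopy such as PALM. The cloning method used to build the fusion is not recorded.
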