Addgene plasmid #57340: mEos2-Actin-C-18
Purpose: Localization: Actin, Excitation: 505 / 569, Emission: 516 / 581
Depositing lab: Michael Davidson. Depositing organization: Florida State University, Tallahassee. Publication: A bright and photostable photoconvertible fluorescent protein. McKinney SA, Murphy CS, Hazelwood KL, Davidson MW, Looger LL. Nat Methods. 2009 Feb . 6(2):131-3. 10.1038/nmeth.1296 PubMed 19169260.
Backbone
  Vector backbone: mEos2-C1
  Backbone size w/o insert (bp): 4750
  Vector type: Mammalian Expression
  Selectable markers: Neomycin (select with G418)
Growth in bacteria
  Bacterial resistance: Kanamycin, 50 μg/mL
  Growth temperature: 37°C
  Growth strain: DH5alpha
  Copy number: High Copy
Gene/Insert
  Gene/Insert name: Actin (alt name: NM_001101.3)
  Species: H. sapiens (human)
  Entrez Gene: ACTB (a.k.a. BKRNS, BNS, BRWS1, CSMH, DDS1, PS1TP5BP1, THC8)
  Promoter: CMV
  Tag / fusion protein: mEos2 (N terminal on backbone)
  Cloning method: Unknown
  Sequencing primers: 5′ CMV-F; 3′ SV40pA-R
Terms and licenses: Academic/Nonprofit Terms; Industry Terms
Depositor comments: . Excitation = 505 / 569; Emission = 516 / 581
How to cite: mEos2-Actin-C-18 was a gift from Michael Davidson (Addgene plasmid # 57340 ; http://n2t.net/addgene:57340 ; RRID:Addgene_57340)
